>Addgene plasmid #189748 | pLenti-ALDH1A3gRNA3 | addgene full sequence | sequence record 374850 | Addgene NGS Result
GAGTGGGTTACATCGAACTGGATCTCAACAGCGGTAAGATCCTTGAGAGTTTTCGCCCCGAAGAACGTTT
TCCAATGATGAGCACTTTTAAAGTTCTGCTATGTGGCGCGGTATTATCCCGTATTGACGCCGGGCAAGAG
CAACTCGGTCGCCGCATACACTATTCTCAGAATGACTTGGTTGAGTACTCACCAGTCACAGAAAAGCATC
TTACGGATGGCATGACAGTAAGAGAATTATGCAGTGCTGCCATAACCATGAGTGATAACACTGCGGCCAA
CTTACTTCTGACAACGATCGGAGGACCGAAGGAGCTAACCGCTTTTTTGCACAACATGGGGGATCATGTA
ACTCGCCTTGATCGTTGGGAACCGGAGCTGAATGAAGCCATACCAAACGACGAGCGTGACACCACGATGC
CTGTAGCAATGGCAACAACGTTGCGCAAACTATTAACTGGCGAACTACTTACTCTAGCTTCCCGGCAACA
ATTAATAGACTGGATGGAGGCGGATAAAGTTGCAGGACCACTTCTGCGCTCGGCCCTTCCGGCTGGCTGG
TTTATTGCTGATAAATCTGGAGCCGGTGAGCGTGGGTCTCGCGGTATCATTGCAGCACTGGGGCCAGATG
GTAAGCCCTCCCGTATCGTAGTTATCTACACGACGGGGAGTCAGGCAACTATGGATGAACGAAATAGACA
GATCGCTGAGATAGGTGCCTCACTGATTAAGCATTGGTAACTGTCAGACCAAGTTTACTCATATATACTT
TAGATTGATTTAAAACTTCATTTTTAATTTAAAAGGATCTAGGTGAAGATCCTTTTTGATAATCTCATGA
CCAAAATCCCTTAACGTGAGTTTTCGTTCCACTGAGCGTCAGACCCCGTAGAAAAGATCAAAGGATCTTC
TTGAGATCCTTTTTTTCTGCGCGTAATCTGCTGCTTGCAAACAAAAAAACCACCGCTACCAGCGGTGGTT
TGTTTGCCGGATCAAGAGCTACCAACTCTTTTTCCGAAGGTAACTGGCTTCAGCAGAGCGCAGATACCAA
ATACTGTTCTTCTAGTGTAGCCGTAGTTAGGCCACCACTTCAAGAACTCTGTAGCACCGCCTACATACCT
CGCTCTGCTAATCCTGTTACCAGTGGCTGCTGCCAGTGGCGATAAGTCGTGTCTTACCGGGTTGGACTCA
AGACGATAGTTACCGGATAAGGCGCAGCGGTCGGGCTGAACGGGGGGTTCGTGCACACAGCCCAGCTTGG
AGCGAACGACCTACACCGAACTGAGATACCTACAGCGTGAGCTATGAGAAAGCGCCACGCTTCCCGAAGG
GAGAAAGGCGGACAGGTATCCGGTAAGCGGCAGGGTCGGAACAGGAGAGCGCACGAGGGAGCTTCCAGGG
GGAAACGCCTGGTATCTTTATAGTCCTGTCGGGTTTCGCCACCTCTGACTTGAGCGTCGATTTTTGTGAT
GCTCGTCAGGGGGGCGGAGCCTATGGAAAAACGCCAGCAACGCGGCCTTTTTACGGTTCCTGGCCTTTTG
CTGGCCTTTTGCTCACATGTTCTTTCCTGCGTTATCCCCTGATTCTGTGGATAACCGTATTACCGCCTTT
GAGTGAGCTGATACCGCTCGCCGCAGCCGAACGACCGAGCGCAGCGAGTCAGTGAGCGAGGAAGCGGAAG
AGCGCCCAATACGCAAACCGCCTCTCCCCGCGCGTTGGCCGATTCATTAATGCAGCTGGCACGACAGGTT
TCCCGACTGGAAAGCGGGCAGTGAGCGCAACGCAATTAATGTGAGTTAGCTCACTCATTAGGCACCCCAG
GCTTTACACTTTATGCTTCCGGCTCGTATGTTGTGTGGAATTGTGAGCGGATAACAATTTCACACAGGAA
ACAGCTATGACCATGATTACGCCAAGCGCGCAATTAACCCTCACTAAAGGGAACAAAAGCTGGAGCTGCA
AGCTTAATGTAGTCTTATGCAATACTCTTGTAGTCTTGCAACATGGTAACGATGAGTTAGCAACATGCCT
TACAAGGAGAGAAAAAGCACCGTGCATGCCGATTGGTGGAAGTAAGGTGGTACGATCGTGCCTTATTAGG
AAGGCAACAGACGGGTCTGACATGGATTGGACGAACCACTGAATTGCCGCATTGCAGAGATATTGTATTT
AAGTGCCTAGCTCGATACATAAACGGGTCTCTCTGGTTAGACCAGATCTGAGCCTGGGAGCTCTCTGGCT
AACTAGGGAACCCACTGCTTAAGCCTCAATAAAGCTTGCCTTGAGTGCTTCAAGTAGTGTGTGCCCGTCT
GTTGTGTGACTCTGGTAACTAGAGATCCCTCAGACCCTTTTAGTCAGTGTGGAAAATCTCTAGCAGTGGC
GCCCGAACAGGGACTTGAAAGCGAAAGGGAAACCAGAGGAGCTCTCTCGACGCAGGACTCGGCTTGCTGA
AGCGCGCACGGCAAGAGGCGAGGGGCGGCGACTGGTGAGTACGCCAAAAATTTTGACTAGCGGAGGCTAG
AAGGAGAGAGATGGGTGCGAGAGCGTCAGTATTAAGCGGGGGAGAATTAGATCGCGATGGGAAAAAATTC
GGTTAAGGCCAGGGGGAAAGAAAAAATATAAATTAAAACATATAGTATGGGCAAGCAGGGAGCTAGAACG
ATTCGCAGTTAATCCTGGCCTGTTAGAAACATCAGAAGGCTGTAGACAAATACTGGGACAGCTACAACCA
TCCCTTCAGACAGGATCAGAAGAACTTAGATCATTATATAATACAGTAGCAACCCTCTATTGTGTGCATC
AAAGGATAGAGATAAAAGACACCAAGGAAGCTTTAGACAAGATAGAGGAAGAGCAAAACAAAAGTAAGAC
CACCGCACAGCAAGCGGCCGCTGATCTTCAGACCTGGAGGAGGAGATATGAGGGACAATTGGAGAAGTGA
ATTATATAAATATAAAGTAGTAAAAATTGAACCATTAGGAGTAGCACCCACCAAGGCAAAGAGAAGAGTG
GTGCAGAGAGAAAAAAGAGCAGTGGGAATAGGAGCTTTGTTCCTTGGGTTCTTGGGAGCAGCAGGAAGCA
CTATGGGCGCAGCGTCAATGACGCTGACGGTACAGGCCAGACAATTATTGTCTGGTATAGTGCAGCAGCA
GAACAATTTGCTGAGGGCTATTGAGGCGCAACAGCATCTGTTGCAACTCACAGTCTGGGGCATCAAGCAG
CTCCAGGCAAGAATCCTGGCTGTGGAAAGATACCTAAAGGATCAACAGCTCCTGGGGATTTGGGGTTGCT
CTGGAAAACTCATTTGCACCACTGCTGTGCCTTGGAATGCTAGTTGGAGTAATAAATCTCTGGAACAGAT
TTGGAATCACACGACCTGGATGGAGTGGGACAGAGAAATTAACAATTACACAAGCTTAATACACTCCTTA
ATTGAAGAATCGCAAAACCAGCAAGAAAAGAATGAACAAGAATTATTGGAATTAGATAAATGGGCAAGTT
TGTGGAATTGGTTTAACATAACAAATTGGCTGTGGTATATAAAATTATTCATAATGATAGTAGGAGGCTT
GGTAGGTTTAAGAATAGTTTTTGCTGTACTTTCTATAGTGAATAGAGTTAGGCAGGGATATTCACCATTA
TCGTTTCAGACCCACCTCCCAACCCCGAGGGGACCCAGAGAGGGCCTATTTCCCATGATTCCTTCATATT
TGCATATACGATACAAGGCTGTTAGAGAGATAATTAGAATTAATTTGACTGTAAACACAAAGATATTAGT
ACAAAATACGTGACGTAGAAAGTAATAATTTCTTGGGTAGTTTGCAGTTTTAAAATTATGTTTTAAAATG
GACTATCATATGCTTACCGTAACTTGAAAGTATTTCGATTTCTTGGCTTTATATATCTTGTGGAAAGGAC
GAAACACCGTGAACTTGACCTCCAGGTTGGTTTTAGAGCTAGAAATAGCAAGTTAAAATAAGGCTAGTCC
GTTATCAACTTGAAAAAGTGGCACCGAGTCGGTGCTTTTTTAAGCTTGGCGTAACTAGATCTTGAGACAA
ATGGCAGTATTCATCCACAATTTTAAAAGAAAAGGGGGGATTGGGGGGTACAGTGCAGGGGAAAGAATAG
TAGACATAATAGCAACAGACATACAAACTAAAGAATTACAAAAACAAATTACAAAAATTCAAAATTTTCG
GGTTTATTACAGGGACAGCAGAGATCCACTTTGGCGCCGGCTCGAGGGGGCCCGGGTGCAAAGATGGATA
AAGTTTTAAACAGAGAGGAATCTTTGCAGCTAATGGACCTTCTAGGTCTTGAAAGGAGTGGGAATTGGCT
CCGGTGCCCGTCAGTGGGCAGAGCGCACATCGCCCACAGTCCCCGAGAAGTTGGGGGGAGGGGTCGGCAA
TTGATCCGGTGCCTAGAGAAGGTGGCGCGGGGTAAACTGGGAAAGTGATGTCGTGTACTGGCTCCGCCTT
TTTCCCGAGGGTGGGGGAGAACCGTATATAAGTGCAGTAGTCGCCGTGAACGTTCTTTTTCGCAACGGGT
TTGCCGCCAGAACACAGGTAAGTGCCGTGTGTGGTTCCCGCGGGCCTGGCCTCTTTACGGGTTATGGCCC
TTGCGTGCCTTGAATTACTTCCACCTGGCTGCAGTACGTGATTCTTGATCCCGAGCTTCGGGTTGGAAGT
GGGTGGGAGAGTTCGAGGCCTTGCGCTTAAGGAGCCCCTTCGCCTCGTGCTTGAGTTGAGGCCTGGCCTG
GGCGCTGGGGCCGCCGCGTGCGAATCTGGTGGCACCTTCGCGCCTGTCTCGCTGCTTTCGATAAGTCTCT
AGCCATTTAAAATTTTTGATGACCTGCTGCGACGCTTTTTTTCTGGCAAGATAGTCTTGTAAATGCGGGC
CAAGATCTGCACACTGGTATTTCGGTTTTTGGGGCCGCGGGCGGCGACGGGGCCCGTGCGTCCCAGCGCA
CATGTTCGGCGAGGCGGGGCCTGCGAGCGCGGCCACCGAGAATCGGACGGGGGTAGTCTCAAGCTGGCCG
GCCTGCTCTGGTGCCTGGCCTCGCGCCGCCGTGTATCGCCCCGCCCTGGGCGGCAAGGCTGGCCCGGTCG
GCACCAGTTGCGTGAGCGGAAAGATGGCCGCTTCCCGGCCCTGCTGCAGGGAGCTCAAAATGGAGGACGC
GGCGCTCGGGAGAGCGGGCGGGTGAGTCACCCACACAAAGGAAAAGGGCCTTTCCGTCCTCAGCCGTCGC
TTCATGTGACTCCACGGAGTACCGGGCGCCGTCCAGGCACCTCGATTAGTTCTCGAGCTTTTGGAGTACG
TCGTCTTTAGGTTGGGGGGAGGGGTTTTATGCGATGGAGTTTCCCCACACTGAGTGGGTGGAGACTGAAG
TTAGGCCAGCTTGGCACTTGATGTAATTCTCCTTGGAATTTGCCCTTTTTGAGTTTGGATCTTGGTTCAT
TCTCAAGCCTCAGACAGTGGTTCAAAGTTTTTTTCTTCCATTTCAGGTGTCGTGACGTACGGCCACCATG
ACCGAGTACAAGCCCACGGTGCGCCTCGCCACCCGCGACGACGTCCCCAGGGCCGTACGCACCCTCGCCG
CCGCGTTCGCCGACTACCCCGCCACGCGCCACACCGTCGATCCGGACCGCCACATCGAGCGGGTCACCGA
GCTGCAAGAACTCTTCCTCACGCGCGTCGGGCTCGACATCGGCAAGGTGTGGGTCGCGGACGACGGCGCC
GCCGTGGCGGTCTGGACCACGCCGGAGAGCGTCGAAGCGGGGGCGGTGTTCGCCGAGATCGGCCCGCGCA
TGGCCGAGTTGAGCGGTTCCCGGCTGGCCGCGCAGCAACAGATGGAAGGCCTCCTGGCGCCGCACCGGCC
CAAGGAGCCCGCGTGGTTCCTGGCCACCGTCGGAGTCTCGCCCGACCACCAGGGCAAGGGTCTGGGCAGC
GCCGTCGTGCTCCCCGGAGTGGAGGCGGCCGAGCGCGCCGGGGTGCCCGCCTTCCTGGAGACCTCCGCGC
CCCGCAACCTCCCCTTCTACGAGCGGCTCGGCTTCACCGTCACCGCCGACGTCGAGGTGCCCGAAGGACC
GCGCACCTGGTGCATGACCCGCAAGCCCGGTGCCTGAACGCGTTAAGTCGACAATCAACCTCTGGATTAC
AAAATTTGTGAAAGATTGACTGGTATTCTTAACTATGTTGCTCCTTTTACGCTATGTGGATACGCTGCTT
TAATGCCTTTGTATCATGCTATTGCTTCCCGTATGGCTTTCATTTTCTCCTCCTTGTATAAATCCTGGTT
GCTGTCTCTTTATGAGGAGTTGTGGCCCGTTGTCAGGCAACGTGGCGTGGTGTGCACTGTGTTTGCTGAC
GCAACCCCCACTGGTTGGGGCATTGCCACCACCTGTCAGCTCCTTTCCGGGACTTTCGCTTTCCCCCTCC
CTATTGCCACGGCGGAACTCATCGCCGCCTGCCTTGCCCGCTGCTGGACAGGGGCTCGGCTGTTGGGCAC
TGACAATTCCGTGGTGTTGTCGGGGAAATCATCGTCCTTTCCTTGGCTGCTCGCCTGTGTTGCCACCTGG
ATTCTGCGCGGGACGTCCTTCTGCTACGTCCCTTCGGCCCTCAATCCAGCGGACCTTCCTTCCCGCGGCC
TGCTGCCGGCTCTGCGGCCTCTTCCGCGTCTTCGCCTTCGCCCTCAGACGAGTCGGATCTCCCTTTGGGC
CGCCTCCCCGCGTCGACTTTAAGACCAATGACTTACAAGGCAGCTGTAGATCTTAGCCACTTTTTAAAAG
AAAAGGGGGGACTGGAAGGGCTAATTCACTCCCAACGAAGACAAGATCTGCTTTTTGCTTGTACTGGGTC
TCTCTGGTTAGACCAGATCTGAGCCTGGGAGCTCTCTGGCTAACTAGGGAACCCACTGCTTAAGCCTCAA
TAAAGCTTGCCTTGAGTGCTTCAAGTAGTGTGTGCCCGTCTGTTGTGTGACTCTGGTAACTAGAGATCCC
TCAGACCCTTTTAGTCAGTGTGGAAAATCTCTAGCAGTACGTATAGTAGTTCATGTCATCTTATTATTCA
GTATTTATAACTTGCAAAGAAATGAATATCAGAGAGTGAGAGGAACTTGTTTATTGCAGCTTATAATGGT
TACAAATAAAGCAATAGCATCACAAATTTCACAAATAAAGCATTTTTTTCACTGCATTCTAGTTGTGGTT
TGTCCAAACTCATCAATGTATCTTATCATGTCTGGCTCTAGCTATCCCGCCCCTAACTCCGCCCATCCCG
CCCCTAACTCCGCCCAGTTCCGCCCATTCTCCGCCCCATGGCTGACTAATTTTTTTTATTTATGCAGAGG
CCGAGGCCGCCTCGGCCTCTGAGCTATTCCAGAAGTAGTGAGGAGGCTTTTTTGGAGGCCTAGGGACGTA
CCCAATTCGCCCTATAGTGAGTCGTATTACGCGCGCTCACTGGCCGTCGTTTTACAACGTCGTGACTGGG
AAAACCCTGGCGTTACCCAACTTAATCGCCTTGCAGCACATCCCCCTTTCGCCAGCTGGCGTAATAGCGA
AGAGGCCCGCACCGATCGCCCTTCCCAACAGTTGCGCAGCCTGAATGGCGAATGGG
[124 nt withheld, positions 7617-7740]
C
[91 nt withheld, positions 7742-7832]
A
[49 nt withheld, positions 7834-7882]
CCTTTGACGTTGGAGTCCACGTTCTTT
[37 nt withheld, positions 7910-7946]
ACCCTATCTCGGTCTATTCTTTTGATTTATAAGGGATTTTGCCGATTTCGGCCTATTGGTTAAAAAATGA
GCTGATTTAACAAAAATTTAACGCGAATTTTAACAAAATATTAACGCTTACAATTTAGGTGGCACTTTTC
GGGGAAATGTGCGCGGAACCCCTATTTGTTTATTTTTCTAAATACATTCAAATATGTATCCGCTCATGAG
ACAATAACCCTGATAAATGCTTCAATAATATTGAAAAAGGAAGAGTATGAGTATTCAACATTTCCGTGTC
GCCCTTATTCCCTTTTTTGCGGCATTTTGCCTTCCTGTTTTTGCTCACCCAGAAACGCTGGTGAAAGTAA
AAGATGCTGAAGATCAGTTGGGTGCAC
Features (pLannotate 1.2.2; 29 found; start..end, strand, type, name):
    911..1499    +  rep_origin     ori: high-copy-number ColE1/pMB1/pBR322/pUC origin of replication
   1682..1774    +  CDS            lacI (fragment): lac repressor; lacI; The lac repressor binds to the lac operator to inhibit transcription in E. coli. This inhibition can be relieved by adding lactose or isopropyl-β-D-thiogalactopyranoside (IPTG).
   1787..1808    +  protein_bind   CAP binding site: CAP binding activates transcription in the presence of cAMP. E. coli catabolite activator protein
   1823..1853    +  promoter       lac promoter: promoter for the E. coli lac operon
   1861..1877    +  protein_bind   lac operator: The lac repressor binds to the lac operator to inhibit transcription in E. coli. This inhibition can be relieved by adding lactose or isopropyl-β-D-thiogalactopyranoside (IPTG). lac repressor encoded by lacI
   1922..1940    +  promoter       T3 promoter: promoter for bacteriophage T3 RNA polymerase
   1968..2194    +  promoter       RSV promoter: Rous sarcoma virus enhancer/promoter
   2195..2375    +  LTR            5' LTR (truncated): truncated 5' long terminal repeat (LTR) from HIV-1
   2422..2547    +  misc_feature   HIV-1 Ψ: packaging signal of human immunodeficiency virus type 1
   2531..2894    +  CDS            HIV-1 gag (fragment): gag protein from human immunodeficiency virus 1; gag
   3040..3273    +  misc_feature   RRE: The Rev response element (RRE) of HIV-1 allows for Rev-dependent mRNA export from the nucleus to the cytoplasm.
   3650..3676    +  CDS            Rev (fragment): human immunodeficiency virus 1 (HIV-1) Rev protein; rev; enhances nuclear export of unspliced and incompletely spliced viral mRNAs
   3680..3920    +  promoter       U6 promoter: RNA polymerase III promoter for human U6 snRNA
   3950..4025    +  misc_RNA       gRNA scaffold: guide RNA scaffold for the Streptococcus pyogenes CRISPR/Cas9 system
   4081..4198    +  misc_feature   cPPT/CTS: central polypurine tract and central termination sequence of HIV-1
   4264..4330    +  CDS            small t antigen (fragment): SV40 (simian virus 40) small t antigen
   4356..4567    +  promoter       EF-1α core promoter: core promoter for human elongation factor EF-1α
   4568..5506    +  intron         EF-1α intron A: intron upstream of the start codon of human EF-1α
   5528..6127    +  CDS            PuroR (fragment): puromycin N-acetyltransferase; pac from Streptomyces; confers resistance to puromycin
   6143..6731    +  misc_feature   WPRE: woodchuck hepatitis virus posttranscriptional regulatory element
   6782..6801    +  misc_feature   cPPT/CTS (fragment): central polypurine tract and central termination sequence of HIV-1
   6803..7036    +  LTR            3' LTR (ΔU3): self-inactivating 3' long terminal repeat (LTR) from HIV-1
   7114..7235    +  polyA_signal   SV40 poly(A) signal: SV40 polyadenylation signal
   7275..7410    +  rep_origin     SV40 ori: SV40 origin of replication
   7431..7449    -  promoter       T7 promoter: promoter for bacteriophage T7 RNA polymerase
   7457..7612    +  CDS            lacZα (fragment): LacZα fragment of β-galactosidase; lacZ fragment
   7617..8045    +  rep_origin     f1 ori (sequence partly withheld): f1 bacteriophage origin of replication; arrow indicates direction of (+) strand synthesis
   8098..8202    +  promoter       AmpR promoter: bla
   8203..740     +  CDS            AmpR (across the origin): β-lactamase; bla; confers resistance to ampicillin, carbenicillin, and related antibiotics
