[The description below was written by a language model from this plasmid's Addgene catalogue record and pLannotate feature annotations shown in this document.]
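Description:
pLenti-ALDH1A3gRNA3 is a lentiviral CRISPR guide-RNA vector of about 8.3 kb built on the pLenti-v1 backbone, designed to deliver a single guide RNA against the human ALDH1A3 gene into mammalian cells. It carries no Cas9 of its own; according to the record it was used to knock out ALDH1A3 in cells that already express Cas9. In bacteria it is maintained through a high-copy ColE1/pUC-type origin and selected with ampicillin via the β-lactamase gene. An f1 origin, an SV40 origin and leftover lac, T3 and T7 elements from the cloning backbone are also annotated.

The viral portion has a third-generation, self-inactivating layout. An RSV promoter fused to a truncated HIV-1 5' LTR drives transcription of the genomic RNA in packaging cells. This is followed by the Ψ packaging signal with a partial gag sequence, the Rev response element for nuclear export, a cPPT/CTS, and a ΔU3 3' LTR that silences LTR promoter activity after integration, with an SV40 polyadenylation signal downstream.

Between the LTRs sit two expression units. A human U6 RNA polymerase III promoter transcribes the ALDH1A3-targeting spacer, which was inserted by restriction cloning at BsmBI sites, fused to the Streptococcus pyogenes Cas9 guide RNA scaffold. Downstream, the EF-1α core promoter with its intron A drives a puromycin N-acetyltransferase gene, followed by a WPRE to enhance transcript expression, allowing puromycin selection of transduced cells. The name implies it is one of several ALDH1A3 guides, though the record does not describe the others. The associated publication concerns ALDH1A3 and retinoic acid biosynthesis in glioma stem cells.
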