Addgene plasmid #189748: pLenti-ALDH1A3gRNA3
Purpose: The construct was used for expression of gRNA for knocking out of the ALDH1A3 gene in Cas9 expressing cells.
Depositing lab: Robert Sobol. Depositing organization: University of South Alabama, Mitchell Cancer Institute. Publication: A specific inhibitor of ALDH1A3 regulates retinoic acid biosynthesis in glioma stem cells. Li J, Garavaglia S, Ye Z, Moretti A, Belyaeva OV, Beiser A, Ibrahim M, Wilk A, McClellan S, Klyuyeva AV, Goggans KR, Kedishvili NY, Salter EA, Wierzbicki A, Migaud ME, Mullett SJ, Yates NA, Camacho CJ, Rizzi M, Sobol RW. Commun Biol. 2021 Dec 21;4(1):1420. doi: 10.1038/s42003-021-02949-7. PubMed 34934174.
Backbone
  Vector backbone: pLenti-v1
  Total vector size (bp): 8324
  Vector type: Mammalian Expression, Lentiviral, CRISPR
  Selectable markers: Puromycin
Growth in bacteria
  Bacterial resistance: Ampicillin, 100 μg/mL
  Growth temperature: 37°C
  Growth strain: NEB Stable
  Copy number: Unknown
Gene/Insert
  Gene/Insert name: ALDH1A3 gRNA
  gRNA/shRNA sequence: tgaacttgacctccaggttg
  Species: H. sapiens (human)
  Promoter: U6
  Cloning method: Restriction Enzyme; 5′ cloning site BsmBl (unknown if destroyed); 3′ cloning site BsmBl (unknown if destroyed)
  Sequencing primers: 5′ N/A; 3′ N/A
Terms and licenses: Academic/Nonprofit Terms; Industry Terms: Not Available to Industry
How to cite: pLenti-ALDH1A3gRNA3 was a gift from Robert Sobol (Addgene plasmid # 189748 ; http://n2t.net/addgene:189748 ; RRID:Addgene_189748)
